Addgene plasmid #55076: mCherry-MAP4-N-10
Purpose: Localization: Microtubules, Excitation: 587, Emission: 610
Depositing lab: Michael Davidson. Depositing organization: Florida State University, Tallahassee.
Backbone
  Vector backbone: mCherry-N1
  Backbone size w/o insert (bp): 4750
  Vector type: Mammalian Expression
  Selectable markers: Neomycin (select with G418)
Growth in bacteria
  Bacterial resistance: Kanamycin, 50 μg/mL
  Growth temperature: 37°C
  Growth strain: DH5alpha
  Copy number: High Copy
Gene/Insert
  Gene/Insert name: MAP4 (alt name: NM_008633.4)
  Species: M. musculus (mouse)
  Mutation: aa 640-1045 of MAP4
  Promoter: CMV
  Tag / fusion protein: mCherry (C terminal on backbone)
  Cloning method: Unknown
  Sequencing primers: 5′ CMV-F; 3′ SV40pA-R
Terms and licenses: Academic/Nonprofit Terms; Industry Terms: Not Available to Industry
Depositor comments: . Excitation = 587; Emission = 610
How to cite: mCherry-MAP4-N-10 was a gift from Michael Davidson (Addgene plasmid # 55076 ; http://n2t.net/addgene:55076 ; RRID:Addgene_55076)
