[The description below was written by a language model from this plasmid's Addgene catalogue record.]
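Description:
mCherry-MAP4-N-10 is a mammalian expression plasmid built on the mCherry-N1 backbone (about 4.75 kb without insert). It produces a red fluorescent marker for microtubules. The insert is a fragment of mouse MAP4 (microtubule-associated protein 4) covering amino acids 640–1045 rather than the full-length protein. It is placed upstream of mCherry, so the fluorescent protein is fused to the C-terminus of the MAP4 fragment. The "N-10" in the name may denote the N1-style fusion orientation and a 10-residue linker between the two parts, but the record does not state this. Transcription is driven by the CMV promoter, a strong constitutive promoter in most mammalian cell lines. The listed 3′ sequencing primer indicates an SV40 polyadenylation signal downstream of the fusion.

The plasmid is propagated in E. coli as a high-copy construct under kanamycin selection. It also carries a neomycin resistance marker, so stably transfected mammalian cells can be selected with G418. No feature table is provided, so the origin of replication and the other backbone elements are not itemised in the record, and the cloning method is listed as unknown.

The stated purpose is microtubule localization. When the fusion is expressed in transfected cells it should decorate the microtubule network, which can then be visualised by fluorescence microscopy using mCherry's excitation peak at 587 nm and emission peak at 610 nm. Its red emission makes it potentially suitable for use alongside spectrally distinct, for example green, fluorescent fusions in multicolour experiments.
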