>Addgene plasmid #55076 | mCherry-MAP4-N-10 | depositor partial sequence | sequence record 85460 | insert sequence
TCAGATCCGCTAGCGCCACCATGGTGTCCCGGCAAGAAGAAGCAAAGGCTGCTGTAGGTGTGACTGGAAA
TGACATCACTACCCCGCCAAACAAGGAGCCACCACCAAGCCCAGAAAAGAAAGCAAAGCCTTTGGCCACC
ACTCAACCTGCAAAGACTTCAACATCGAAAGCCAAAACACAGCCCACTTCTCTCCCTAAGCAACCAGCTC
CCACCACCTCTGGTGGGTTGAATAAAAAACCCATGAGCCTCGCCTCAGGCTCAGTGCCAGCTGCCCCACA
CAAACGCCCTGCTGCTGCCACTGCTACTGCCAGGCCTTCCACCCTACCTGCCAGAGACGTGAAGCCAAAG
CCAATTACAGAAGCTAAGGTTGCCGAAAAGCGGACCTCTCCATCCAAGCCTTCATCTGCCCCAGCCCTCA
AACCTGGACCTAAAACCACCCCAACCGTTTCAAAAGCCACATCTCCCTCAACTCTTGTTTCCACTGGACC
AAGTAGTAGAAGTCCAGCTACAACTCTGCCTAAGAGGCCAACCAGCATCAAGACTGAGGGGAAACCTGCT
GATGTCAAAAGGATGACTGCTAAGTCTGCCTCAGCTGACTTGAGTCGCTCAAAGACCACCTCTGCCAGTT
CTGTGAAGAGAAACACCACTCCCACTGGGGCAGCACCCCCAGCAGGGATGACTTCCACTCGAGTCAAGCC
CATGTCTGCACCTAGCCGCTCTTCTGGGGCTCTTTCTGTGGACAAGAAGCCCACTTCCACTAAGCCTAGC
TCCTCTGCTCCCAGGGTGAGCCGCCTGGCCACAACTGTTTCTGCCCCTGACCTGAAGAGTGTTCGCTCCA
AGGTCGGCTCTACAGAAAACATCAAACACCAGCCTGGAGGAGGCCGGGCCAAGGTAGAGAAAAAAACAGA
GGCAGCTACCACAGCTGGGAAGCCTGAACCTAATGCAGTCACTAAAGCAGCCGGCTCCATTGCGAGTGCA
CAGAAACCGCCTGCTGGGAAAGTCCAGATAGTATCCAAAAAAGTGAGCTACAGTCATATTCAATCCAAGT
GTGTTTCCAAGGACAATATTAAGCATGTCCCTGGATGTGGCAATGTTCAGATTCAGAACAAGAAAGTGGA
CATATCCAAGGTCTCCTCCAAGTGTGGGTCCAAAGCTAATATCAAGCACAAGCCTGGTGGAGGAGATGTC
AAGATTGAAAGTCAGAAGTTGAACTTCAAGGAGAAGGCCCAAGCCAAAGTGGGAGGCGGATTCGCGGATC
CACCGGTCGCCACCATGGTGAGCAAGGGCGAGGAGGATAACATGGCCATCATCAAGGAGTTCATGCGCTT
CAAGGTGCACATGGAGGGCTCCGTGAACGGCCACGAGTTCGAGATCGAGGGCGAGGGCGAGGGCCGCCCC
TACGAGGGCACCCAGACCGCCAAGCTGAAGGTGACCAAGGGTGGCCCCCTGCCCTTCGCCTGGGACATCC
TGTCCCCTCAGTTCATGTACGGCTCCAAGGCCTACGTGAAGCACCCCGCCGACATCCCCGACTACTTGAA
GCTGTCCTTCCCCGAGGGCTTCAAGTGGGAGCGCGTGATGAACTTCGAGGACGGCGGCGTGGTGACCGTG
ACCCAGGACTCCTCCCTGCAGGACGGCGAGTTCATCTACAAGGTGAAGCTGCGCGGCACCAACTTCCCCT
CCGACGGCCCCGTAATGCAGAAGAAGACCATGGGCTGGGAGGCCTCCTCCGAGCGGATGTACCCCGAGGA
CGGCGCCCTGAAGGGCGAGATCAAGCAGAGGCTGAAGCTGAAGGACGGCGGCCACTACGACGCTGAGGTC
AAGACCACCTACAAGGCCAAGAAGCCCGTGCAGCTGCCCGGCGCCTACAACGTCAACATCAAGTTGGACA
TCACCTCCCACAACGAGGACTACACCATCGTGGAACAGTACGAACGCGCCGAGGGCCGCCACTCCACCGG
CGGCATGGACGAGCTGTACAAGTAAAGCGGCCGCGACTCTAGATCATAATCAGCCATACCACATT
