>Addgene plasmid #55076 | mCherry-MAP4-N-10 | addgene partial sequence | sequence record 100074 | CMV-F 5'-CGCAAATGGGCGGTAGGCGTG-3'
AGTGAACCGTCAGATCCGCTAGCGCCACCATGGTGTCCCGGCAAGAAGAAGCAAAGGCTGCTGTAGGTGT
GACTGGAAATGACATCACTACCCCGCCAAACAAGGAGCCACCACCAAGCCCAGAAAAGAAAGCAAAGCCT
TTGGCCACCACTCAACCTGCAAAGACTTCAACATCGAAAGCCAAAACACAGCCCACTTCTCTCCCTAAGC
AACCAGCTCCCACCACCTCTGGTGGGTTGAATAAAAAACCCATGAGCCTCGCCTCAGGCTCAGTGCCAGC
TGCCCCACACAAACGCCCTGCTGCTGCCACTGCTACTGCCAGGCCTTCCACCCTACCTGCCAGAGACGTG
AAGCCAAAGCCAATTACAGAAGCTAAGGTTGCCGAAAAGCGGACCTCTCCATCCAAGCCTTCATCTGCCC
CAGCCCTCAAACCTGGACCTAAAACCACCCCAACCGTTTCAAAAGCCACATCTCCCTCAACTCTTGTTTC
CACTGGACCAAGTAGTAGAAGTCCAGCTACAACTCTGCCTAAGAGGCCAACCAGCATCAAGACTGAGGGG
AAACCTGCTGATGTCAAAAGGATGACTGCTAAGTCTGCCTCAGCTGACTTGAGTCGCTCAAAGACCACCT
CTGCCAGTTCTGTGAAGAGAAACACCACTCCCACTGGGGCAGCACCCCCAGCAGGGATGACTTCCACTCG
AGTCAAGCCCATGTCTGCACCTAGCCGCTCTTCTGGGGCTCTTTCTGTGGACAAGAAGCCCACTTCCACT
AAGCCTAGCTCCTCTGCTCC
